Addgene plasmid #106794: gh124
Purpose: expression of gRNA targeting ST8SIA4
Depositing lab: Eric-Paul Bennett. Depositing organization: University of Copenhagen. Publication: A validated gRNA library for CRISPR/Cas9 targeting of the human glycosyltransferase genome. Narimatsu Y, Joshi HJ, Zhang Y, Gomes C, Chen YH, Lorenzetti F, Furukawa S, Schjoldager K, Hansen L, Clausen H, Bennett EP, Wandall HH. Glycobiology. 2018 Jan 5. pii: 4791732. doi: 10.1093/glycob/cwx101. PubMed 29315387.
Backbone
  Vector backbone: EPB104
  Backbone manufacturer: Eric-Paul Bennett (Addgene plasmid # 68369)
  Backbone size w/o insert (bp): 2376
  Vector type: Mammalian Expression
Growth in bacteria
  Bacterial resistance: Ampicillin, 100 μg/mL
  Growth temperature: 37°C
  Growth strain: DH5alpha
  Copy number: High Copy
Gene/Insert
  Gene/Insert name: ST8SIA4
  gRNA/shRNA sequence: AGATGCGCTCCATTAGGAAG
  Species: H. sapiens (human)
  Entrez Gene: ST8SIA4 (a.k.a. PST, PST1, SIAT8D, ST8SIA-IV)
  Cloning method: Restriction Enzyme; 5′ cloning site unknown (unknown if destroyed); 3′ cloning site unknown (unknown if destroyed)
  Sequencing primers: 5′ T7NP
Terms and licenses: Academic/Nonprofit Terms; Industry Terms: Not Available to Industry
How to cite: gh124 was a gift from Eric-Paul Bennett (Addgene plasmid # 106794 ; http://n2t.net/addgene:106794 ; RRID:Addgene_106794)
