[The description below was written by a language model from this plasmid's Addgene catalogue record and pLannotate feature annotations shown in this document.]
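Description:
gh124 is a small mammalian expression plasmid (about 2.7 kb in the sequenced record) that produces a single CRISPR guide RNA directed against human ST8SIA4, a gene also known as PST, PST1, SIAT8D or ST8SIA-IV. It is built on the EPB104 gRNA backbone and belongs to a validated guide library covering the human glycosyltransferase genes.

The functional cassette consists of the human U6 promoter, an RNA polymerase III promoter suited to short, uncapped transcripts. After a short gap that corresponds to the position of the 20-nucleotide targeting spacer, it is followed by the Streptococcus pyogenes Cas9 guide RNA scaffold. Transcription in mammalian cells therefore yields a complete single guide RNA. No Cas9 coding sequence, mammalian selection marker or reporter is annotated, so the nuclease must be supplied from a separate construct or a Cas9-expressing cell line. The guide was inserted by restriction cloning, although the sites used are not recorded.

In E. coli the plasmid is maintained at high copy through a ColE1/pUC-type origin and selected with ampicillin via the β-lactamase gene and its native promoter. The remaining annotations are short fragments of lacI, the RSF origin, the M13 origin and lacZα. They look like remnants of the parental cloning vector rather than working elements. A T7 promoter lies just upstream of the U6 cassette on the circular map, which is consistent with the T7-type primer listed for sequencing. The construct is typically used for Cas9-mediated targeting of ST8SIA4 in human cells.
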