Features (pLannotate 1.2.2; 10 found; start..end, strand, type, name):
      1..241     +  promoter       U6 promoter: RNA polymerase III promoter for human U6 snRNA
    271..346     +  misc_RNA       gRNA scaffold: guide RNA scaffold for the Streptococcus pyogenes CRISPR/Cas9 system
    393..440     -  CDS            lacI (fragment): lac repressor; lacI; The lac repressor binds to the lac operator to inhibit transcription in E. coli. This inhibition can be relieved by adding lactose or isopropyl-β-D-thiogalactopyranoside (IPTG).
    477..517     -  rep_origin     RSF ori (fragment): Plasmids containing the RSF 1030 origin of replication can be propagated in E. coli cells that contain additional plasmids with compatible origins.
    595..1183    -  rep_origin     ori: high-copy-number ColE1/pMB1/pBR322/pUC origin of replication
   1354..2214    -  CDS            AmpR: β-lactamase; bla; confers resistance to ampicillin, carbenicillin, and related antibiotics
   2215..2319    -  promoter       AmpR promoter: bla
   2345..2476    -  rep_origin     M13 ori (fragment): M13 bacteriophage origin of replication; arrow indicates direction of (+) strand synthesis
   2497..2653    -  CDS            lacZα (fragment): LacZα fragment of β-galactosidase; lacZ fragment
   2662..2680    +  promoter       T7 promoter: promoter for bacteriophage T7 RNA polymerase
>Addgene plasmid #106794 | gh124 | addgene full sequence | sequence record 243062 | Addgene NGS Result
GAGGGCCTATTTCCCATGATTCCTTCATATTTGCATATACGATACAAGGCTGTTAGAGAGATAATTGGAA
TTAATTTGACTGTAAACACAAAGATATTAGTACAAAATACGTGACGTAGAAAGTAATAATTTCTTGGGTA
GTTTGCAGTTTTAAAATTATGTTTTAAAATGGACTATCATATGCTTACCGTAACTTGAAAGTATTTCGAT
TTCTTGGCTTTATATATCTTGTGGAAAGGACGAAACACCGAGATGCGCTCCATTAGGAAGGTTTTAGAGC
TAGAAATAGCAAGTTAAAATAAGGCTAGTCCGTTATCAACTTGAAAAAGTGGCACCGAGTCGGTGCTTTT
TTTGGTACCTGGAGCACAAGACTGGCCTCATGGGCCTTCCGCTCACTGCCCGCTTTCCAGTCGGGAAACC
TGTCGTGCCAGCTGCATTAACATGGTCATAGCTGTTTCCTTGCGTATTGGGCGCTCTCCGCTTCCTCGCT
CACTGACTCGCTGCGCTCGGTCGTTCGGGTAAAGCCTGGGGTGCCTAATGAGCAAAAGGCCAGCAAAAGG
CCAGGAACCGTAAAAAGGCCGCGTTGCTGGCGTTTTTCCATAGGCTCCGCCCCCCTGACGAGCATCACAA
AAATCGACGCTCAAGTCAGAGGTGGCGAAACCCGACAGGACTATAAAGATACCAGGCGTTTCCCCCTGGA
AGCTCCCTCGTGCGCTCTCCTGTTCCGACCCTGCCGCTTACCGGATACCTGTCCGCCTTTCTCCCTTCGG
GAAGCGTGGCGCTTTCTCATAGCTCACGCTGTAGGTATCTCAGTTCGGTGTAGGTCGTTCGCTCCAAGCT
GGGCTGTGTGCACGAACCCCCCGTTCAGCCCGACCGCTGCGCCTTATCCGGTAACTATCGTCTTGAGTCC
AACCCGGTAAGACACGACTTATCGCCACTGGCAGCAGCCACTGGTAACAGGATTAGCAGAGCGAGGTATG
TAGGCGGTGCTACAGAGTTCTTGAAGTGGTGGCCTAACTACGGCTACACTAGAAGAACAGTATTTGGTAT
CTGCGCTCTGCTGAAGCCAGTTACCTTCGGAAAAAGAGTTGGTAGCTCTTGATCCGGCAAACAAACCACC
GCTGGTAGCGGTGGTTTTTTTGTTTGCAAGCAGCAGATTACGCGCAGAAAAAAAGGATCTCAAGAAGATC
CTTTGATCTTTTCTACGGGGTCTGACGCTCAGTGGAACGAAAACTCACGTTAAGGGATTTTGGTCATGAG
ATTATCAAAAAGGATCTTCACCTAGATCCTTTTAAATTAAAAATGAAGTTTTAAATCAATCTAAAGTATA
TATGAGTAAACTTGGTCTGACAGTTACCAATGCTTAATCAGTGAGGCACCTATCTCAGCGATCTGTCTAT
TTCGTTCATCCATAGTTGCCTGACTCCCCGTCGTGTAGATAACTACGATACGGGAGGGCTTACCATCTGG
CCCCAGTGCTGCAATGATACCGCGAGAACCACGCTCACCGGCTCCAGATTTATCAGCAATAAACCAGCCA
GCCGGAAGGGCCGAGCGCAGAAGTGGTCCTGCAACTTTATCCGCCTCCATCCAGTCTATTAATTGTTGCC
GGGAAGCTAGAGTAAGTAGTTCGCCAGTTAATAGTTTGCGCAACGTTGTTGCCATTGCTACAGGCATCGT
GGTGTCACGCTCGTCGTTTGGTATGGCTTCATTCAGCTCCGGTTCCCAACGATCAAGGCGAGTTACATGA
TCCCCCATGTTGTGCAAAAAAGCGGTTAGCTCCTTCGGTCCTCCGATCGTTGTCAGAAGTAAGTTGGCCG
CAGTGTTATCACTCATGGTTATGGCAGCACTGCATAATTCTCTTACTGTCATGCCATCCGTAAGATGCTT
TTCTGTGACTGGTGAGTACTCAACCAAGTCATTCTGAGAATAGTGTATGCGGCGACCGAGTTGCTCTTGC
CCGGCGTCAATACGGGATAATACCGCGCCACATAGCAGAACTTTAAAAGTGCTCATCATTGGAAAACGTT
CTTCGGGGCGAAAACTCTCAAGGATCTTACCGCTGTTGAGATCCAGTTCGATGTAACCCACTCGTGCACC
CAACTGATCTTCAGCATCTTTTACTTTCACCAGCGTTTCTGGGTGAGCAAAAACAGGAAGGCAAAATGCC
GCAAAAAAGGGAATAAGGGCGACACGGAAATGTTGAATACTCATACTCTTCCTTTTTCAATATTATTGAA
GCATTTATCAGGGTTATTGTCTCATGAGCGGATACATATTTGAATGTATTTAGAAAAATAAACAAATAGG
GGTTCCGCGCACATTTCCCCGAAAAGTGCCACCTAAATTGTAAGCGTTAATATTTTGTTAAAATTCGCGT
TAAATTTTTGTTAAATCAGCTCATTTTTTAACCAATAGGCCGAAATCGGCAAAATCCCTTATAAATCAAA
AGAATAGACCGAGATAGGGTTGAGTGGCCGCTACAGGGCGCTCCCATTCGCCATTCAGGCTGCGCAACTG
TTGGGAAGGGCGTTTCGGTGCGGGCCTCTTCGCTATTACGCCAGCTGGCGAAAGGGGGATGTGCTGCAAG
GCGATTAAGTTGGGTAACGCCAGGGTTTTCCCAGTCACGACGTTGTAAAACGACGGCCAGTGAGCGCGAC
GTAATACGACTCACTATAGGGCGAATTGGCGGAAGGCCGTCAAGGCCACGTGTCTTGTCCAGAGCTCGAT
ATCGAATTAATTC
